Addgene plasmid #68760: pVITRO1-SS-246
Purpose: ZF9-TF-V1 with mCherry marker
Depositing lab: James Collins. Depositing organization: Massachusetts Institute of Technology. Publication: DNA sense-and-respond protein modules for mammalian cells. Slomovic S, Collins JJ. Nat Methods. 2015 Sep 21. doi: 10.1038/nmeth.3585. PubMed 26389572.
Backbone
  Vector backbone: pVITRO1-NEO-MCS
  Backbone manufacturer: invivogen
  Backbone size w/o insert (bp): 6295
  Total vector size (bp): 7525
  Vector type: Mammalian Expression
  Selectable markers: Neomycin (select with G418)
Growth in bacteria
  Bacterial resistance: Kanamycin, 50 μg/mL
  Growth temperature: 37°C
  Growth strain: DH5alpha
  Copy number: High Copy
Gene/Insert 1
  Gene/Insert name: ZF9-TF-V1
  Species: Synthetic
  Insert size (bp): 534
  Tag / fusion protein: flag (N terminal on insert); NLS (N terminal on insert)
Gene/Insert 2
  Gene/Insert name: mCherry
  Species: Synthetic
  Insert size (bp): 708
Terms and licenses: Academic/Nonprofit Terms; Industry Terms: Not Available to Industry
How to cite: pVITRO1-SS-246 was a gift from James Collins (Addgene plasmid # 68760 ; http://n2t.net/addgene:68760 ; RRID:Addgene_68760)
