[The description below was written by a language model from this plasmid's Addgene catalogue record and pLannotate feature annotations shown in this document.]
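Description:
pVITRO1-SS-246 is a 7.5 kb mammalian expression plasmid built on the InvivoGen pVITRO1-NEO-MCS backbone, a dual-cassette vector that expresses two genes from separate promoters on one plasmid. It replicates in E. coli from a high-copy ColE1/pUC-type origin. A single Tn5 NeoR/KanR gene provides both kanamycin selection in bacteria and G418 selection in mammalian cells.

The first cassette is driven by a mouse EF-1α promoter preceded by an SV40 enhancer fragment. It carries the synthetic insert ZF9-TF-V1, recorded as 534 bp with N-terminal FLAG and NLS tags. The annotation finds the FLAG tag at the start of the reading frame and a VP64 activation domain at its end, followed by an SV40 polyadenylation signal. This is consistent with a nuclear-targeted zinc-finger transcriptional activator, although the zinc-finger portion itself is not annotated and the record does not give its target site.

The second cassette begins with a CMV enhancer and a CMV promoter fragment. An unannotated stretch of roughly 1.3 kb lies between these and mCherry, so the full promoter composition is not stated. Downstream of mCherry, an FMDV IRES links the resistance gene to the same transcript, which ends at an EF-1α polyadenylation signal. Short bacterial promoter fragments (tac, T7) just upstream of NeoR/KanR presumably allow its expression in E. coli.

The stated purpose is delivery of ZF9-TF-V1 with an mCherry marker, so red fluorescence identifies transfected cells. The plasmid comes from work on DNA sense-and-respond protein modules for mammalian cells.
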