Features (pLannotate 1.2.2; 15 found; start..end, strand, type, name):
     51..242     +  promoter       SV40 promoter (fragment): SV40 enhancer and early promoter
    429..1562    +  promoter       mEF-1α promoter (fragment): strong constitutive promoter for mouse elongation factor EF-1α
   1588..1608    +  CDS            FLAG (fragment): FLAG® epitope tag, followed by an enterokinase cleavage site
   1957..2106    +  CDS            VP64: tetrameric repeat of the minimal activation domain of herpes simplex virus VP16 (Beerli et al., 1998)
   2138..2259    -  polyA_signal   SV40 poly(A) signal: SV40 polyadenylation signal
   2282..2353    -  CDS            large T antigen (fragment): large T antigen from SV40 (simian virus 40)
   2447..3035    +  rep_origin     ori: high-copy-number ColE1/pMB1/pBR322/pUC origin of replication
   3115..3418    +  enhancer       CMV enhancer: human cytomegalovirus immediate early enhancer
   3420..3519    +  promoter       CMV promoter (fragment): human cytomegalovirus (CMV) immediate early promoter
   4851..5560    +  CDS            mCherry (fragment): monomeric derivative of DsRed fluorescent protein (Shaner et al., 2004) mammalian codon-optimized
   5568..6012    +  misc_feature   FMDV IRES: internal ribosome entry site (IRES) of the foot-and-mouth disease virus
   6045..6063    +  promoter       tac promoter (fragment): strong E. coli promoter; hybrid between the trp and lac UV5 promoters
   6083..6101    +  promoter       T7 promoter: promoter for bacteriophage T7 RNA polymerase
   6111..6905    +  CDS            NeoR/KanR: aminoglycoside phosphotransferase from Tn5; aph(3')-II (or nptII); confers resistance to neomycin, kanamycin, and G418 (Geneticin®)
   6952..7524    +  polyA_signal   EF-1α poly(A) signal: human EF-1α polyadenylation signal
>Addgene plasmid #68760 | pVITRO1-SS-246 | depositor full sequence | sequence record 121008 | pVITRO1-SS-246 sequence 7525 bps
CCTGCAGGGCCTGAAATAACCTCTGAAAGAGGAACTTGGTTAGGTACCTTCTGAGGCGGAAAGAACCAGC
TGTGGAATGTGTGTCAGTTAGGGTGTGGAAAGTCCCCAGGCTCCCCAGCAGGCAGAAGTATGCAAAGCAT
GCATCTCAATTAGTCAGCAACCAGGTGTGGAAAGTCCCCAGGCTCCCCAGCAGGCAGAAGTATGCAAAGC
ATGCATCTCAATTAGTCAGCAACCATAGTCCCACTAGTGGAGCCGAGAGTAATTCATACAAAAGGAGGGA
TCGCCTTCGCAAGGGGAGAGCCCAGGGACCGTCCCTAAATTCTCACAGACCCAAATCCCTGTAGCCGCCC
CACGACAGCGCGAGGAGCATGCGCTCAGGGCTGAGCGCGGGGAGAGCAGAGCACACAAGCTCATAGACCC
TGGTCGTGGGGGGGAGGACCGGGGAGCTGGCGCGGGGCAAACTGGGAAAGCGGTGTCGTGTGCTGGCTCC
GCCCTCTTCCCGAGGGTGGGGGAGAACGGTATATAAGTGCGGCAGTCGCCTTGGACGTTCTTTTTCGCAA
CGGGTTTGCCGTCAGAACGCAGGTGAGGGGCGGGTGTGGCTTCCGCGGGCCGCCGAGCTGGAGGTCCTGC
TCCGAGCGGGCCGGGCCCCGCTGTCGTCGGCGGGGATTAGCTGCGAGCATTCCCGCTTCGAGTTGCGGGC
GGCGCGGGAGGCAGAGTGCGAGGCCTAGCGGCAACCCCGTAGCCTCGCCTCGTGTCCGGCTTGAGGCCTA
GCGTGGTGTCCGCGCCGCCGCCGCGTGCTACTCCGGCCGCACTCTGGTCTTTTTTTTTTTTGTTGTTGTT
GCCCTGCTGCCTTCGATTGCCGTTCAGCAATAGGGGCTAACAAAGGGAGGGTGCGGGGCTTGCTCGCCCG
GAGCCCGGAGAGGTCATGGTTGGGGAGGAATGGAGGGACAGGAGTGGCGGCTGGGGCCCGCCCGCCTTCG
GAGCACATGTCCGACGCCACCTGGATGGGGCGAGGCCTGGGGTTTTTCCCGAAGCAACCAGGCTGGGGTT
AGCGTGCCGAGGCCATGTGGCCCCAGCACCCGGCACGATCTGGCTTGGCGGCGCCGCGTTGCCCTGCCTC
CCTAACTAGGGTGAGGCCATCCCGTCCGGCACCAGTTGCGTGCGTGGAAAGATGGCCGCTCCCGGGCCCT
GTTGCAAGGAGCTCAAAATGGAGGACGCGGCAGCCCGGTGGAGCGGGCGGGTGAGTCACCCACACAAAGG
AAGAGGGCCTGGTCCCTCACCGGCTGCTGCTTCCTGTGACCCCGTGGTCCTATCGGCCGCAATAGTCACC
TCGGGCTTTTGAGCACGGCTAGTCGCGGCGGGGGGAGGGGATGTAATGGCGTTGGAGTTTGTTCACATTT
GGTGGGTGGAGACTAGTCAGGCCAGCCTGGCGCTGGAAGTCATTTTTGGAATTTGTCCCCTTGAGTTTTG
AGCGGAGCTAATTCTCGGGCTTCTTAGCGGTTCAAAGGTATCTTTTAAACCCTTTTTTAGGTGTTGTGAA
AACCACCGCTAATTCAAAGCAACCGGTGATATCAAAGATCTATGGACTACAAGGACGACGATGACAAGCC
CAAGAAAAAGCGCAAGGTCTCTAGACCCGGGGAGCGCCCCTTCCAGTGTCGCATTTGCATGCGGAACTTT
TCGGATAAAACTAAATTGAGAGTTCATACCCGTACTCATACCGGTGAAAAACCGTTTCAGTGTCGGATCT
GTATGCGAAATTTCTCCGTTAGACATAATTTGACTAGACATCTACGTACGCACACCGGCGAGAAGCCATT
CCAATGCCGAATATGCATGCGCAACTTCAGTCAATCTACTTCTTTGCAAAGACACCTAAAAACCCACCTG
AGAGGATCCGGCGGAATCATCTACGTGGGCTGCGGCGAGAGAGGCAACGGCAGCGGAGGGCGCGCCGACG
CGCTGGACGATTTCGATCTCGACATGCTGGGTTCTGATGCCCTCGATGACTTTGACCTGGATATGTTGGG
AAGCGACGCATTGGATGACTTTGATCTGGACATGCTCGGCTCCGATGCTCTGGACGATTTCGATCTCGAT
ATGTTAATTAATTGTTAAGCTAGCTGGCCAGACATGATAAGATACATTGATGAGTTTGGACAAACCACAA
CTAGAATGCAGTGAAAAAAATGCTTTATTTGTGAAATTTGTGATGCTATTGCTTTATTTGTAACCATTAT
AAGCTGCAATAAACAAGTTAACAACAACAATTGCATTCATTTTATGTTTCAGGTTCAGGGGGAGGTGTGG
GAGGTTTTTTAAAGCAAGTAAAACCTCTACAAATGTGGTATGGAAATGTTAATTAACTAGCCATGACCAA
AATCCCTTAACGTGAGTTTTCGTTCCACTGAGCGTCAGACCCCGTAGAAAAGATCAAAGGATCTTCTTGA
GATCCTTTTTTTCTGCGCGTAATCTGCTGCTTGCAAACAAAAAAACCACCGCTACCAGCGGTGGTTTGTT
TGCCGGATCAAGAGCTACCAACTCTTTTTCCGAAGGTAACTGGCTTCAGCAGAGCGCAGATACCAAATAC
TGTTCTTCTAGTGTAGCCGTAGTTAGGCCACCACTTCAAGAACTCTGTAGCACCGCCTACATACCTCGCT
CTGCTAATCCTGTTACCAGTGGCTGCTGCCAGTGGCGATAAGTCGTGTCTTACCGGGTTGGACTCAAGAC
GATAGTTACCGGATAAGGCGCAGCGGTCGGGCTGAACGGGGGGTTCGTGCACACAGCCCAGCTTGGAGCG
AACGACCTACACCGAACTGAGATACCTACAGCGTGAGCTATGAGAAAGCGCCACGCTTCCCGAAGGGAGA
AAGGCGGACAGGTATCCGGTAAGCGGCAGGGTCGGAACAGGAGAGCGCACGAGGGAGCTTCCAGGGGGAA
ACGCCTGGTATCTTTATAGTCCTGTCGGGTTTCGCCACCTCTGACTTGAGCGTCGATTTTTGTGATGCTC
GTCAGGGGGGCGGAGCCTATGGAAAAACGCCAGCAACGCGGCCTTTTTACGGTTCCTGGCCTTTTGCTGG
CCTTTTGCTCACATGTTCTTAATTAACCTGCAGGCGTTACATAACTTACGGTAAATGGCCCGCCTGGCTG
ACCGCCCAACGACCCCCGCCCATTGACGTCAATAATGACGTATGTTCCCATAGTAACGCCAATAGGGACT
TTCCATTGACGTCAATGGGTGGAGTATTTACGGTAAACTGCCCACTTGGCAGTACATCAAGTGTATCATA
TGCCAAGTACGCCCCCTATTGACGTCAATGACGGTAAATGGCCCGCCTGGCATTATGCCCAGTACATGAC
CTTATGGGACTTTCCTACTTGGCAGTACATCTACGTATTAGTCATCGCTATTACCATGATGATGCGGTTT
TGGCAGTACATCAATGGGCGTGGATAGCGGTTTGACTCACGGGGATTTCCAAGTCTCCACCCCATTGACG
TCAATGGGAGTTTGTTTTGACTAGTGGAGCCGAGAGTAATTCATACAAAAGGAGGGATCGCCTTCGCAAG
GGGAGAGCCCAGGGACCGTCCCTAAATTCTCACAGACCCAAATCCCTGTAGCCGCCCCACGACAGCGCGA
GGAGCATGCGCCCAGGGCTGAGCGCGGGTAGATCAGAGCACACAAGCTCACAGTCCCCGGCGGTGGGGGG
AGGGGCGCGCTGAGCGGGGGCCAGGGAGCTGGCGCGGGGCAAACTGGGAAAGTGGTGTCGTGTGCTGGCT
CCGCCCTCTTCCCGAGGGTGGGGGAGAACGGTATATAAGTGCGGTAGTCGCCTTGGACGTTCTTTTTCGC
AACGGGTTTGCCGTCAGAACGCAGGTGAGTGGCGGGTGTGGCTTCCGCGGGCCCCGGAGCTGGAGCCCTG
CTCTGAGCGGGCCGGGCTGATATGCGAGTGTCGTCCGCAGGGTTTAGCTGTGAGCATTCCCACTTCGAGT
GGCGGGCGGTGCGGGGGTGAGAGTGCGAGGCCTAGCGGCAACCCCGTAGCCTCGCCTCGTGTCCGGCTTG
AGGCCTAGCGTGGTGTCCGCCGCCGCGTGCCACTCCGGCCGCACTATGCGTTTTTTGTCCTTGCTGCCCT
CGATTGCCTTCCAGCAGCATGGGCTAACAAAGGGAGGGTGTGGGGCTCACTCTTAAGGAGCCCATGAAGC
TTACGTTGGATAGGAATGGAAGGGCAGGAGGGGCGACTGGGGCCCGCCCGCCTTCGGAGCACATGTCCGA
CGCCACCTGGATGGGGCGAGGCCTGTGGCTTTCCGAAGCAATCGGGCGTGAGTTTAGCCTACCTGGGCCA
TGTGGCCCTAGCACTGGGCACGGTCTGGCCTGGCGGTGCCGCGTTCCCTTGCCTCCCAACAAGGGTGAGG
CCGTCCCGCCCGGCACCAGTTGCTTGCGCGGAAAGATGGCCGCTCCCGGGGCCCTGTTGCAAGGAGCTCA
AAATGGAGGACGCGGCAGCCCGGTGGAGCGGGCGGGTGAGTCACCCACACAAAGGAAGAGGGCCTTGCCC
CTCGCCGGCCGCTGCTTCCTGTGACCCCGTGGTCTATCGGCCGCATAGTCACCTCGGGCTTCTCTTGAGC
ACCGCTCGTCGCGGCGGGGGGAGGGGATCTAATGGCGTTGGAGTTTGTTCACATTTGGTGGGTGGAGACT
AGTCAGGCCAGCCTGGCGCTGGAAGTCATTCTTGGAATTTGCCCCTTTGAGTTTGGAGCGAGGCTAATTC
TCAAGCCTCTTAGCGGTTCAAAGGTATTTTCTAAACCCGTTTCCAGGTGTTGTGAAAGCCACCGCTAATT
CAAAGCAATCCGGAGTATACATGGTGAGCAAGGGCGAGGAGGATAACATGGCCATCATCAAGGAGTTCAT
GCGCTTCAAGGTGCACATGGAGGGCTCCGTGAACGGCCACGAGTTCGAGATCGAGGGCGAGGGCGAGGGC
CGCCCCTACGAGGGCACCCAGACCGCCAAGCTGAAGGTGACCAAGGGTGGCCCCCTGCCCTTCGCCTGGG
ACATCCTGTCCCCTCAGTTCATGTACGGCTCCAAGGCCTACGTGAAGCACCCCGCCGACATCCCCGACTA
CTTGAAGCTGTCCTTCCCCGAGGGCTTCAAGTGGGAGCGCGTGATGAACTTCGAGGACGGCGGCGTGGTG
ACCGTGACCCAGGACTCCTCCCTGCAGGACGGCGAGTTCATCTACAAGGTGAAGCTGCGCGGCACCAACT
TCCCCTCCGACGGCCCCGTAATGCAGAAGAAGACCATGGGCTGGCAGGCCTCCTCCGAGCGGATGTACCC
CGAGGACGGCGCCCTGAAGGGCGAGATCAAGCAGAGGCTGAAGCTGAAGGACGGCGGCCACTACGACGCT
GAGGTCAAGACCACCTACAAGGCCAAGAAGCCCGTGCAGCTGCCCGGCGCCTACAACGTCAACATCAAGT
TGGACATCACCTCCCACAACGAGGACTACACCATCGTGGAACAGTACGAACGCGCCGAGGGCCGCCACTC
CACCGGCGGCATGGACGAGCTGTACAAGTAACCTAGGAGCAGGTTTCCCCAATGACACAAAACGTGCAAC
TTGAAACTCCGCCTGGTCTTTCCAGGTCTAGAGGGGTAACACTTTGTACTGCGTTTGGCTCCACGCTCGA
TCCACTGGCGAGTGTTAGTAACAGCACTGTTGCTTCGTAGCGGAGCATGACGGCCGTGGGAACTCCTCCT
TGGTAACAAGGACCCACGGGGCCAAAAGCCACGCCCACACGGGCCCGTCATGTGTGCAACCCCAGCACGG
CGACTTTACTGCGAAACCCACTTTAAAGTGACATTGAAACTGGTACCCACACACTGGTGACAGGCTAAGG
ATGCCCTTCAGGTACCCCGAGGTAACACGCGACACTCGGGATCTGAGAAGGGGACTGGGGCTTCTATAAA
AGCGCTCGGTTTAAAAAGCTTCTATGCCTGAATAGGTGACCGGAGGTCGGCACCTTTCCTTTGCAATTAC
TGACCCTATGAATACACTGACTGTTTGACAATTAATCATCGGCATAGTATATCGGCATAGTATAATACGA
CTCACTATAGGAGGGCCACCATGATTGAACAAGATGGATTGCACGCAGGTTCTCCGGCCGCTTGGGTGGA
GAGGCTATTCGGCTATGACTGGGCACAACAGACAATCGGCTGCTCTGATGCCGCCGTGTTCCGGCTGTCA
GCGCAGGGGCGCCCGGTTCTTTTTGTCAAGACCGACCTGTCCGGTGCCCTGAATGAACTGCAAGACGAGG
CAGCGCGGCTATCGTGGCTGGCCACGACGGGCGTTCCTTGCGCAGCTGTGCTCGACGTTGTCACTGAAGC
GGGAAGGGACTGGCTGCTATTGGGCGAAGTGCCGGGGCAGGATCTCCTGTCATCTCACCTTGCTCCTGCC
GAGAAAGTATCCATCATGGCTGATGCAATGCGGCGGCTGCATACGCTTGATCCGGCTACCTGCCCATTCG
ACCACCAAGCGAAACATCGCATCGAGCGAGCACGTACTCGGATGGAAGCCGGTCTTGTCGATCAGGATGA
TCTGGACGAAGAGCATCAGGGGCTCGCGCCAGCCGAACTGTTCGCCAGGCTCAAGGCGAGCATGCCCGAC
GGCGAGGATCTCGTCGTGACACATGGCGATGCCTGCTTGCCGAATATCATGGTGGAAAATGGCCGCTTTT
CTGGATTCATCGACTGTGGCCGGCTGGGTGTGGCGGACCGCTATCAGGACATAGCGTTGGCTACCCGTGA
TATTGCTGAAGAGCTTGGCGGCGAATGGGCTGACCGCTTCCTCGTGCTTTACGGTATCGCCGCTCCCGAT
TCGCAGCGCATCGCCTTCTATCGCCTTCTTGACGAGTTCTTCTGAGCGGGACTCTGGGGTTCGAAATGAC
CGACCAAGCGAATTCGCTAGGATTATCCCTAATACCTGCCACCCCACTCTTAATCAGTGGTGGAAGAACG
GTCTCAGAACTGTTTGTTTCAATTGGCCATTTAAGTTTAGTAGTAAAAGACTGGTTAATGATAACAATGC
ATCGTAAAACCTTCAGAAGGAAAGGAGAATGTTTTGTGGACCACTTTGGTTTTCTTTTTTGCGTGTGGCA
GTTTTAAGTTATTAGTTTTTAAAATCAGTACTTTTTAATGGAAACAACTTGACCAAAAATTTGTCACAGA
ATTTTGAGACCCATTAAAAAAGTTAAATGAGAAACCTGTGTGTTCCTTTGGTCAACACCGAGACATTTAG
GTGAAAGACATCTAATTCTGGTTTTACGAATCTGGAAACTTCTTGAAAATGTAATTCTTGAGTTAACACT
TCTGGGTGGAGAATAGGGTTGTTTTCCCCCCACATAATTGGAAGGGGAAGGAATATCATTTAAAGCTATG
GGAGGGTTGCTTTGATTACAACACTGGAGAGAAATGCAGCATGTTGCTGATTGCCTGTCACTAAAACAGG
CCAAAAACTGAGTCCTTGGGTTGCATAGAAAGCTG
