>Addgene plasmid #68760 | pVITRO1-SS-246 | addgene partial sequence | sequence record 124920 | EBV-rev 5'-GTGGTTTGTCCAAACTCATC-3'
GCAGCTAGCTTAACAATTAATTAACATATCGAGATCGAAATCGTCCAGAGCATCGGAGCCGAGCATGTCC
AGATCAAAGTCATCCAATGCGTCGCTTCCCAACATATCCAGGTCAAAGTCATCGAGGGCATCAGAACCCA
GCATGTCGAGATCGAAATCGTCCAGCGCGTCGGCGCGCCCTCCGCTGCCGTTGCCTCTCTCGCCGCAGCC
CACGTAGATGATTCCGCCGGATCCTCTCAGGTGGGTTTTTAGGTGTCTTTGCAAAGAAGTAGATTGACTG
AAGTTGCGCATGCATATTCGGCATTGGAATGGCTTCTCGCCGGTGTGCGTACGTAGATGTCTAGTCAAAT
TATGTCTAACGGAGAAATTTCGCATACAGATCCGACACTGAAACGGTTTTTCACCGGTATGAGTACGGGT
ATGAACTCTCAATTTAGTTTTATCCGAAAAGTTCCGCATGCAAATGCGACACTGGAAGGGGCGCTCCCCG
GGTCTAGAGACCTTGCGCTTTTTCTTGGGCTTGTCATCGTCGTCCTTGTAGTCCATAGATCTTTGATATC
ACCGGTTGCTTTGAATTAGCGGTGGTTTTCACAACACCTAAAAAAGGGTTTAAAAGATACCTTTGAACCG
CTAAGAAGCCCGAGAATTAGCTCCGCTCAAAACTCAAGGGGACAAATTCCAAAAATGACTTCCAGCGCCA
GGCTGGCCTGACTAGTCTCCACCCACCAAATGTGAACAAACTCCAACGCCATTACATCCCCTCCCCCCGC
CGCGACTAGCCGTGCTCAAAAGCCCGAGGTGACTATTGCGGCCGATAGGACCACGGGGTCACAGGAAGCA
GCAGCCGGTGAGGG
