>Addgene plasmid #68760 | pVITRO1-SS-246 | addgene partial sequence | sequence record 124921 | FMDV-IRES-R 5'-CTCCGCTACGAAGCAACAGT-3'
GAGCGTGGAGCCAAACGCAGTACAAAGTGTTACCCCTCTAGACCTGGAAAGACCAGGCGGAGTTTCAAGT
TGCACGTTTTGTGTCATTGGGGAAACCTGCTCCTAGGTTACTTGTACAGCTCGTCCATGCCGCCGGTGGA
GTGGCGGCCCTCGGCGCGTTCGTACTGTTCCACGATGGTGTAGTCCTCGTTGTGGGAGGTGATGTCCAAC
TTGATGTTGACGTTGTAGGCGCCGGGCAGCTGCACGGGCTTCTTGGCCTTGTAGGTGGTCTTGACCTCAG
CGTCGTAGTGGCCGCCGTCCTTCAGCTTCAGCCTCTGCTTGATCTCGCCCTTCAGGGCGCCGTCCTCGGG
GTACATCCGCTCGGAGGAGGCCTGCCAGCCCATGGTCTTCTTCTGCATTACGGGGCCGTCGGAGGGGAAG
TTGGTGCCGCGCAGCTTCACCTTGTAGATGAACTCGCCGTCCTGCAGGGAGGAGTCCTGGGTCACGGTCA
CCACGCCGCCGTCCTCGAAGTTCATCACGCGCTCCCACTTGAAGCCCTCGGGGAAGGACAGCTTCAAGTA
GTCGGGGATGTCGGCGGGGTGCTTCACGTAGGCCTTGGAGCCGTACATGAACTGAGGGGACAGGATGTCC
CAGGCGAAGGGCAGGGGGCCACCCTTGGTCACCTTCAGCTTGGCGGTCTGGGTGCCCTCGTAGGGGCGGC
CCTCGCCCTCGCCCTCGATCTCGAACTCGTGGCCGTTCACGGAGCCCTCCATGTGCACCTTGAAGCGCAT
GAACTCCTTGATGATGGCCATGTTATCCTCCTCGCCCTTGCTCACCATGTATACTCCGGATTGCTTTGAA
TTAGCGGTGGC
